Addgene plasmid #171799: Expression scaffold for dCas9+sgRNA
Purpose: PICASSO: Expression scaffold for second subcloning step to properly co-express paired dCas9-fusion+sgRNA
Depositing lab: Stephen Elledge. Depositing organization: Brigham and Women's Hospital. Publication: CRISPR-based peptide library display and programmable microarray self-assembly for rapid quantitative protein binding assays. Barber KW, Shrock E, Elledge SJ. Mol Cell. 2021 Aug 4. pii: S1097-2765(21)00596-7. doi: 10.1016/j.molcel.2021.07.027. PubMed 34390675.
Backbone
  Vector backbone: TOPO
  Vector type: CRISPR
Growth in bacteria
  Bacterial resistance: Kanamycin, 50 μg/mL
  Growth temperature: 37°C
  Growth strain: DH5alpha
  Copy number: High Copy
Gene/Insert
  Gene/Insert name: PICASSO: expression scaffold for proper dCas9-fusion + sgRNA expression
  Insert size (bp): 1191
Terms and licenses: Academic/Nonprofit Terms; Industry Terms: Not Available to Industry
Depositor comments: Encodes expression scaffold for proper dCas9-fusion and sgRNA co-expression. To be introduced in second subcloning step for PICASSO library preparation. Insert encodes C-terminal dCas9-fusion epitope tag HA, stop codon, translational termination, chloramphenicol resistance marker, and sgRNA promoter. Recommended primers for amplification (introduce HA+6His C-terminal epitope tags and T7 promoter for sgRNA expression): 5'-agtcagtcGTCGACTACCCGTACGACGTTCCGGACTACGCGggtggtcaccatcatcaccatcattaataagg-3' 5'-CAACCAACACTAGTCTATAGTGAGTCGTATTAGATCTTTAGGACGTCGATATCTG-3' After amplification, the amplicon should be digested with SalI/SpeI for insertion into the dCas9+sgRNA paired expression vector (second subcloning step after peptide+sgRNA spacer insertion with internal SalI/SpeI restriction sites).
How to cite: Expression scaffold for dCas9+sgRNA was a gift from Stephen Elledge (Addgene plasmid # 171799 ; http://n2t.net/addgene:171799 ; RRID:Addgene_171799)
