[The description below was written by a language model from this plasmid's Addgene catalogue record and pLannotate feature annotations shown in this document.]
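Description:
Expression scaffold for dCas9+sgRNA is a 4,709-nt, high-copy TOPO-type E. coli cloning plasmid that serves as a PCR template and storage vector for one building block of the PICASSO system, in which peptide libraries are displayed as dCas9 fusions paired with matched sgRNAs. It replicates from a ColE1/pUC-type origin and is selected with kanamycin through the Tn5 NeoR/KanR gene. The backbone also carries a BleoR (Zeocin) marker and the usual TOPO remnants: the lac promoter/operator, lacZα and ccdB fragments interrupted by the cloning site, and flanking T7 and SP6 promoters.

The recorded insert of 1,191 bp is not an expression unit in its own right; it is a spacer cassette designed to sit between a dCas9-fusion coding sequence and its sgRNA. According to the depositor, it supplies a C-terminal HA epitope tag for the dCas9 fusion, a stop codon, termination signals, a chloramphenicol resistance marker and an sgRNA promoter. The feature table shows matching parts: a cat promoter and cat coding sequence, lambda t0, rrnB T1 and T7Te terminators, and a J23119(SpeI) constitutive bacterial promoter. The HA tag is not annotated.

In use, the cassette is amplified with primers that add HA plus 6xHis tags and a T7 promoter for sgRNA transcription. It is then cut with SalI and SpeI and ligated into the paired dCas9+sgRNA expression vector. This is the second subcloning step, done after the peptide and sgRNA spacer oligonucleotides have been inserted with internal SalI/SpeI sites. The chloramphenicol marker presumably allows selection of library clones that received the scaffold, although the record does not say so explicitly. No dCas9 or sgRNA sequence is present in this plasmid.
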