Features (pLannotate 1.2.2; 20 found; start..end, strand, type, name):
    112..139     -  terminator     T7Te terminator: phage T7 early transcription terminator
    155..226     -  terminator     rrnB T1 terminator: transcription terminator T1 from the E. coli rrnB gene
    391..409     -  promoter       SP6 promoter: promoter for bacteriophage SP6 RNA polymerase
    451..467     -  protein_bind   lac operator: The lac repressor binds to the lac operator to inhibit transcription in E. coli. This inhibition can be relieved by adding lactose or isopropyl-β-D-thiogalactopyranoside (IPTG). lac repressor encoded by lacI
    475..505     -  promoter       lac promoter: promoter for the E. coli lac operon
    520..541     -  protein_bind   CAP binding site: CAP binding activates transcription in the presence of cAMP. E. coli catabolite activator protein
    554..646     -  CDS            lacI (fragment): lac repressor; lacI; The lac repressor binds to the lac operator to inhibit transcription in E. coli. This inhibition can be relieved by adding lactose or isopropyl-β-D-thiogalactopyranoside (IPTG).
    829..1417    -  rep_origin     ori: high-copy-number ColE1/pMB1/pBR322/pUC origin of replication
   1555..1929    -  CDS            BleoR: antibiotic-binding protein; Sh ble from Streptoalloteichus hindustanus; confers resistance to bleomycin, phleomycin, and Zeocin™
   1949..2037    -  promoter       AmpR promoter (fragment): bla
   2064..2114    +  misc_feature   bom (fragment): basis of mobility region from pBR322
   2135..2929    -  CDS            NeoR/KanR: aminoglycoside phosphotransferase from Tn5; aph(3')-II (or nptII); confers resistance to neomycin, kanamycin, and G418 (Geneticin®)
   2961..3230    -  CDS            tnpA (fragment): TN5P_ECOLX - Also known as tnp. Experimental evidence at protein level: Swiss-Prot protein existence level 1. Mediates transposition of transposon Tn5 by a 'cut and paste' mechanism. First, the monomeric transposase binds the 19 bp inverted DNA repeats flanking the transposon. Then, dimerization of the DNA- bound transposase creates a synaptic DNA complex. After nicking of the first DNA strand, excision of the transposon proceeds through a series of intermediates. The transposase then mediates the insertion of the transposon at a new site by strand transfer. The activity of the wild- type tran
   3278..3581    -  CDS            ccdB (fragment): CcdB, a bacterial toxin that poisons DNA gyrase; ccdB; Plasmids containing the ccdB gene cannot be propagated in standard E. coli strains.
   3591..3738    -  CDS            lacZα (fragment): LacZα fragment of β-galactosidase; lacZ fragment
   3741..3759    +  promoter       T7 promoter: promoter for bacteriophage T7 RNA polymerase
   3838..3872    -  promoter       J23119(SpeI) promoter: bacterial promoter (Registry of Standard Biological Parts BBa J23119) modified to end with an SpeI site
   3912..4014    +  promoter       cat promoter: promoter of the E. coli cat gene encoding chloramphenicol acetyltransferase
   4015..4671    +  CDS            cat: CAT_ECOLX - Experimental evidence at protein level: Swiss-Prot protein existence level 1. This enzyme is an effector of chloramphenicol resistance in bacteria. From Escherichia coli. This protein is used as a marker in many commonly used cloning vectors, such as pACYC184.
   4695..80      +  terminator     lambda t0 terminator (across the origin): transcription terminator from phage lambda
>Addgene plasmid #171799 | Expression scaffold for dCas9+sgRNA | addgene full sequence | sequence record 337259 | Addgene NGS Result
ATCCAGTAATGACCTCAGAACTCCATCTGGATTTGTTCAGAACGCTCGGTTGCCGCCGGGCGTTTTTTAT
TGGTGAGAATCCAAGCAGCGGAATATATCCCTAGGTATAAACGCAGAAAGGCCCACCCGAAGGTGAGCCA
GTGTGACTCTAGTAGAGAGCGTTCACCGACAAACAACAGATAAAACGAAAGGCCCAGTCTTTCGACTGAG
CCTTTCGTTTTATTTGATGCCTGGAGATCCTTATTAATGATGGTGATGATGGTGACCACCCGCGTAGTCC
GGAACGTCGTACGGGTAGTCGACGACTGACTAAGGGCGAATTCCAGCACACTGGCGGCCGTTACTAGTGG
ATCCGAGCTCGGTACCAAGCTTGATGCATAGCTTGAGTATTCTATAGTGTCACCTAAATAGCTTGGCGTA
ATCATGGTCATAGCTGTTTCCTGTGTGAAATTGTTATCCGCTCACAATTCCACACAACATACGAGCCGGA
AGCATAAAGTGTAAAGCCTGGGGTGCCTAATGAGTGAGCTAACTCACATTAATTGCGTTGCGCTCACTGC
CCGCTTTCCAGTCGGGAAACCTGTCGTGCCAGCTGCATTAATGAATCGGCCAACGCGCGGGGAGAGGCGG
TTTGCGTATTGGGCGCTCTTCCGCTTCCTCGCTCACTGACTCGCTGCGCTCGGTCGTTCGGCTGCGGCGA
GCGGTATCAGCTCACTCAAAGGCGGTAATACGGTTATCCACAGAATCAGGGGATAACGCAGGAAAGAACA
TGTGAGCAAAAGGCCAGCAAAAGGCCAGGAACCGTAAAAAGGCCGCGTTGCTGGCGTTTTTCCATAGGCT
CCGCCCCCCTGACGAGCATCACAAAAATCGACGCTCAAGTCAGAGGTGGCGAAACCCGACAGGACTATAA
AGATACCAGGCGTTTCCCCCTGGAAGCTCCCTCGTGCGCTCTCCTGTTCCGACCCTGCCGCTTACCGGAT
ACCTGTCCGCCTTTCTCCCTTCGGGAAGCGTGGCGCTTTCTCATAGCTCACGCTGTAGGTATCTCAGTTC
GGTGTAGGTCGTTCGCTCCAAGCTGGGCTGTGTGCACGAACCCCCCGTTCAGCCCGACCGCTGCGCCTTA
TCCGGTAACTATCGTCTTGAGTCCAACCCGGTAAGACACGACTTATCGCCACTGGCAGCAGCCACTGGTA
ACAGGATTAGCAGAGCGAGGTATGTAGGCGGTGCTACAGAGTTCTTGAAGTGGTGGCCTAACTACGGCTA
CACTAGAAGAACAGTATTTGGTATCTGCGCTCTGCTGAAGCCAGTTACCTTCGGAAAAAGAGTTGGTAGC
TCTTGATCCGGCAAACAAACCACCGCTGGTAGCGGTGGTTTTTTTGTTTGCAAGCAGCAGATTACGCGCA
GAAAAAAAGGATCTCAAGAAGATCCTTTGATCTTTTCTACGGGGTCTGACGCTCAGTGGAACGAAAACTC
ACGTTAAGGGATTTTGGTCATGAGATTATCAAAAAGGATCTTCACCTAGATCCTTTTAAATTAAAAATGA
AGTTTTAGCACGTGTCAGTCCTGCTCCTCGGCCACGAAGTGCACGCAGTTGCCGGCCGGGTCGCGCAGGG
CGAACTCCCGCCCCCACGGCTGCTCGCCGATCTCGGTCATGGCCGGCCCGGAGGCGTCCCGGAAGTTCGT
GGACACGACCTCCGACCACTCGGCGTACAGCTCGTCCAGGCCGCGCACCCACACCCAGGCCAGGGTGTTG
TCCGGCACCACCTGGTCCTGGACCGCGCTGATGAACAGGGTCACGTCGTCCCGGACCACACCGGCGAAGT
CGTCCTCCACGAAGTCCCGGGAGAACCCGAGCCGGTCGGTCCAGAACTCGACCGCTCCGGCGACGTCGCG
CGCGGTGAGCACCGGAACGGCACTGGTCAACTTGGCCATGGTGGCCCTCCTCACGTGCTATTATTGAAGC
ATTTATCAGGGTTATTGTCTCATGAGCGGATACATATTTGAATGTATTTAGAAAAATAAACAAATAGGGG
TTCCGCGCACATTTCCCCGAAAAGTGCCACCTGATGCGGTGTGAAATACCGCACAGATGCGTAAGGAGAA
AATACCGCATCAGGAAATTGTAAGCGTTAATAATTCAGAAGAACTCGTCAAGAAGGCGATAGAAGGCGAT
GCGCTGCGAATCGGGAGCGGCGATACCGTAAAGCACGAGGAAGCGGTCAGCCCATTCGCCGCCAAGCTCT
TCAGCAATATCACGGGTAGCCAACGCTATGTCCTGATAGCGGTCCGCCACACCCAGCCGGCCACAGTCGA
TGAATCCAGAAAAGCGGCCATTTTCCACCATGATATTCGGCAAGCAGGCATCGCCATGGGTCACGACGAG
ATCCTCGCCGTCGGGCATGCTCGCCTTGAGCCTGGCGAACAGTTCGGCTGGCGCGAGCCCCTGATGCTCT
TCGTCCAGATCATCCTGATCGACAAGACCGGCTTCCATCCGAGTACGTGCTCGCTCGATGCGATGTTTCG
CTTGGTGGTCGAATGGGCAGGTAGCCGGATCAAGCGTATGCAGCCGCCGCATTGCATCAGCCATGATGGA
TACTTTCTCGGCAGGAGCAAGGTGAGATGACAGGAGATCCTGCCCCGGCACTTCGCCCAATAGCAGCCAG
TCCCTTCCCGCTTCAGTGACAACGTCGAGCACAGCTGCGCAAGGAACGCCCGTCGTGGCCAGCCACGATA
GCCGCGCTGCCTCGTCTTGCAGTTCATTCAGGGCACCGGACAGGTCGGTCTTGACAAAAAGAACCGGGCG
CCCCTGCGCTGACAGCCGGAACACGGCGGCATCAGAGCAGCCGATTGTCTGTTGTGCCCAGTCATAGCCG
AATAGCCTCTCCACCCAAGCGGCCGGAGAACCTGCGTGCAATCCATCTTGTTCAATCATGCGAAACGATC
CTCATCCTGTCTCTTGATCAGAGCTTGATCCCCTGCGCCATCAGATCCTTGGCGGCAAGAAAGCCATCCA
GTTTACTTTGCAGGGCTTCCCAACCTTACCAGAGGGCGCCCCAGCTGGCAATTCCGGTTCGCTTGCTGTC
CATAAAACCGCCCAGTCTAGCTATCGCCATGTAAGCCCACTGCAAGCTACCTGCTTTCTCTTTGCGCTTG
CGTTTTCCCTTGTCCAGATAGCCCAGTAGCTGACATTCATCCGGGGTCAGCACCGTTTCTGCGGACTGGC
TTTCTACGTGAAAAGGATCTAGGTGAAGATCCTTTTTGATAATCTCATGCCTGACATTTATATTCCCCAG
AACATCAGGTTAATGGCGTTTTTGATGTCATTTTCGCGGTGGCTGAGATCAGCCACTTCTTCCCCGATAA
CGGAGACCGGCACACTGGCCATATCGGTGGTCATCATGCGCCAGCTTTCATCCCCGATATGCACCACCGG
GTAAAGTTCACGGGAGACTTTATCTGACAGCAGACGTGCACTGGCCAGGGGGATCACCATCCGTCGCCCC
GGCGTGTCAATAATATCACTCTGTACATCCACAAACAGACGATAACGGCTCTCTCTTTTATAGGTGTAAA
CCTTAAACTGCCGTACGTATAGGCTGCGCAACTGTTGGGAAGGGCGATCGGTGCGGGCCTCTTCGCTATT
ACGCCAGCTGGCGAAAGGGGGATGTGCTGCAAGGCGATTAAGTTGGGTAACGCCAGGGTTTTCCCAGTCA
CGACGTTGTAAAACGACGGCCAGTGAATTGTAATACGACTCACTATAGGGCGAATTGGGCCCTCTAGATG
CATGCTCGAGCGGCCGCCAGTGTGATGGATATCTGCAGAATTCGCCCTTATGCATGCACTAGTATTATAC
CTAGGACTGAGCTAGCTGTCAAAGATCTTTAGGACGTCGATATCTGGCGAAAATGAGACGTTGATCGGCA
CGTAAGAGGTTCCAACTTTCACCATAATGAAATAAGATCACTACCGGGCGTATTTTTTGAGTTATCGAGA
TTTTCAGGAGCTAAGGAAGCTAAAATGGAGAAAAAAATCACTGGATATACCACCGTTGATATATCCCAAT
GGCATCGTAAAGAACATTTTGAGGCATTTCAGTCAGTTGCTCAATGTACCTATAACCAGACCGTTCAGCT
GGATATTACGGCCTTTTTAAAGACCGTAAAGAAAAATAAGCACAAGTTTTATCCGGCCTTTATTCACATT
CTTGCCCGCCTGATGAATGCTCATCCGGAATTTCGTATGGCAATGAAAGACGGTGAGCTGGTGATATGGG
ATAGTGTTCACCCTTGTTACACCGTTTTCCATGAGCAAACTGAAACGTTTTCATCGCTCTGGAGTGAATA
CCACGACGATTTCCGGCAGTTTCTACACATATATTCGCAAGATGTGGCGTGTTACGGTGAAAACCTGGCC
TATTTCCCTAAAGGGTTTATTGAGAATATGTTTTTCGTCTCAGCCAATCCCTGGGTGAGTTTCACCAGTT
TTGATTTAAACGTGGCCAATATGGACAACTTCTTCGCCCCCGTTTTCACCATGGGCAAATATTATACGCA
AGGCGACAAGGTGCTGATGCCGCTGGCGATTCAGGTTCATCATGCCGTTTGTGATGGCTTCCATGTCGGC
AGAATGCTTAATGAATTACAACAGTACTGCGATGAGTGGCAGGGCGGGGCGTAATTTGATATCGAGCTCG
CTTGGACTCCTGTTGATAG
